Addgene plasmid #158293: pLKO_HSV.FLAG.NWS_NGFR
Purpose: Protein Barcode (Pro-Code) for vector/cell tracking. Contains U6 trRNA cassette for sgRNA cloning. Enables phenotypic CRISPR screens at a single cell resolution (using cytometry).
Depositing lab: Brian Brown. Depositing organization: Icahn School of Medicine at Mount Sinai. Publication: Protein Barcodes Enable High-Dimensional Single-Cell CRISPR Screens. Wroblewska A, Dhainaut M, Ben-Zvi B, Rose SA, Park ES, Amir ED, Bektesevic A, Baccarini A, Merad M, Rahman AH, Brown BD. Cell. 2018 Nov 1;175(4):1141-1155.e16. doi: 10.1016/j.cell.2018.09.022. Epub 2018 Oct 18. PubMed 30343902.
Backbone
  Vector backbone: pLKO
  Backbone size w/o insert (bp): 9000
  Vector type: Lentiviral, CRISPR
Growth in bacteria
  Bacterial resistance: Ampicillin, 100 μg/mL
  Growth temperature: 37°C
  Growth strain: NEB Stable
  Copy number: High Copy
Gene/Insert
  Gene/Insert name: Pro-Code Tagged human dNGFR
  Species: H. sapiens (human)
  Insert size (bp): 1000
  Mutation: Truncation of the signaling domain
  Entrez Gene: NGFR (a.k.a. CD271, Gp80-LNGFR, TNFRSF16, p75(NTR), p75NTR)
  Promoter: EF1a
  Tag / fusion protein: HSV.FLAG.NWS (N terminal on insert)
  Cloning method: Restriction Enzyme; 5′ cloning site Unknown (unknown if destroyed)
  Sequencing primers: 5′ cctttttgagtttggatcttggttcat
Terms and licenses: Academic/Nonprofit Terms; Industry Terms: Not Available to Industry
How to cite: pLKO_HSV.FLAG.NWS_NGFR was a gift from Brian Brown (Addgene plasmid # 158293 ; http://n2t.net/addgene:158293 ; RRID:Addgene_158293)
