[The description below was written by a language model from this plasmid's Addgene catalogue record and pLannotate feature annotations shown in this document.]
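Description:
pLKO_HSV.FLAG.NWS_NGFR is a lentiviral CRISPR vector on the pLKO backbone that pairs an sgRNA expression cassette with a protein barcode ("Pro-Code") reporter. It is propagated in E. coli as a high-copy plasmid through a ColE1/pUC-type origin and selected with ampicillin (AmpR); an f1 origin and residual lac/T3/T7 cloning-vector elements are also annotated. The viral portion has a third-generation layout. An RSV promoter drives a truncated HIV-1 5' LTR, followed by the Ψ packaging signal with a gag fragment, the Rev response element and a cPPT/CTS. A WPRE and a second truncated LTR downstream serve as the 3' end of the viral genome, followed by an SV40 polyadenylation signal and SV40 origin. Packaging functions are not encoded on the plasmid and must be supplied in trans.

Between the LTRs there are two expression units. A human U6 Pol III promoter sits upstream of the S. pyogenes Cas9 guide RNA scaffold, leaving a site for cloning an sgRNA spacer; no Cas9 gene is annotated, so the nuclease must come from elsewhere. Downstream, the EF-1α promoter drives a human NGFR (CD271) truncated to remove its signaling domain, so it acts as an inert cell-surface scaffold. According to the catalogue entry, this dNGFR carries an N-terminal combination of three epitope tags (HSV, FLAG and NWS); the feature table annotates only the NGFR fragment, not the individual tags.

Each Pro-Code vector's tag combination identifies it uniquely. Antibody staining and cytometry can therefore reveal which vector, and hence which sgRNA, a cell received, allowing vector or cell tracking and pooled phenotypic CRISPR screens at single-cell resolution.
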