Features (pLannotate 1.2.2; 29 found; start..end, strand, type, name):
     50..290     +  promoter       U6 promoter: RNA polymerase III promoter for human U6 snRNA
    317..392     +  misc_RNA       gRNA scaffold: guide RNA scaffold for the Streptococcus pyogenes CRISPR/Cas9 system
    440..557     +  misc_feature   cPPT/CTS: central polypurine tract and central termination sequence of HIV-1
    624..690     +  CDS            small t antigen (fragment): SV40 (simian virus 40) small t antigen
    697..1875    +  promoter       EF-1α promoter: strong constitutive promoter for human elongation factor EF-1α
   1892..1917    +  misc_feature   MCS (fragment): multiple cloning site
   1930..2877    +  CDS            NGFR (fragment): TNR16_HUMAN - Also known as TNFRSF16. Experimental evidence at protein level: Swiss-Prot protein existence level 1. Low affinity receptor which can bind to NGF, BDNF, NTF3, and NTF4. Forms a heterodimeric receptor with SORCS2 that binds the precursor forms of NGF, BDNF and NTF3 with high affinity, and has much lower affinity for mature NGF and BDNF (PubMed:24908487). Plays an important role in differentiation and survival of specific neuronal populations during development (By similarity). Can mediate cell survival as well as cell death of neural cells. Plays a role in the inactivation of RHOA
   2908..3496    +  misc_feature   WPRE: woodchuck hepatitis virus posttranscriptional regulatory element
   3501..3638    +  CDS            nef (fragment): NEF_HV1LA - Experimental evidence at protein level: Swiss-Prot protein existence level 1. Extracellular Nef protein targets CD4(+) T-lymphocytes for apoptosis by interacting with CXCR4 surface receptors. From Human immunodeficiency virus type 1 group M subtype B (isolate Lai) (HIV-1).
   3624..3804    +  LTR            5' LTR (truncated): truncated 5' long terminal repeat (LTR) from HIV-1
   3876..3997    +  polyA_signal   SV40 poly(A) signal: SV40 polyadenylation signal
   4037..4172    +  rep_origin     SV40 ori: SV40 origin of replication
   4193..4211    -  promoter       T7 promoter: promoter for bacteriophage T7 RNA polymerase
   4219..4374    +  CDS            lacZα (fragment): LacZα fragment of β-galactosidase; lacZ fragment
   4379..4807    +  rep_origin     f1 ori (sequence partly withheld): f1 bacteriophage origin of replication; arrow indicates direction of (+) strand synthesis
   4860..4964    +  promoter       AmpR promoter: bla
   4965..5825    +  CDS            AmpR: β-lactamase; bla; confers resistance to ampicillin, carbenicillin, and related antibiotics
   5996..6584    +  rep_origin     ori: high-copy-number ColE1/pMB1/pBR322/pUC origin of replication
   6767..6859    +  CDS            lacI (fragment): lac repressor; lacI; The lac repressor binds to the lac operator to inhibit transcription in E. coli. This inhibition can be relieved by adding lactose or isopropyl-β-D-thiogalactopyranoside (IPTG).
   6872..6893    +  protein_bind   CAP binding site: CAP binding activates transcription in the presence of cAMP. E. coli catabolite activator protein
   6908..6938    +  promoter       lac promoter: promoter for the E. coli lac operon
   6946..6962    +  protein_bind   lac operator: The lac repressor binds to the lac operator to inhibit transcription in E. coli. This inhibition can be relieved by adding lactose or isopropyl-β-D-thiogalactopyranoside (IPTG). lac repressor encoded by lacI
   7007..7025    +  promoter       T3 promoter: promoter for bacteriophage T3 RNA polymerase
   7053..7279    +  promoter       RSV promoter: Rous sarcoma virus enhancer/promoter
   7280..7460    +  LTR            5' LTR (truncated): truncated 5' long terminal repeat (LTR) from HIV-1
   7507..7632    +  misc_feature   HIV-1 Ψ: packaging signal of human immunodeficiency virus type 1
   7616..7979    +  CDS            HIV-1 gag (fragment): gag protein from human immunodeficiency virus 1; gag
   8125..8358    +  misc_feature   RRE: The Rev response element (RRE) of HIV-1 allows for Rev-dependent mRNA export from the nucleus to the cytoplasm.
   8735..8835    +  CDS            Rev (fragment): human immunodeficiency virus 1 (HIV-1) Rev protein; rev; enhances nuclear export of unspliced and incompletely spliced viral mRNAs
>Addgene plasmid #158293 | pLKO_HSV.FLAG.NWS_NGFR | addgene full sequence | sequence record 334985 | Addgene NGS Result
TCGACGGTATCGATCACGAGACTAGTATCGAGCGGCCGCCCCCTTCACCGAGGGCCTATTTCCCATGATT
CCTTCATATTTGCATATACGATACAAGGCTGTTAGAGAGATAATTGGAATTAATTTGACTGTAAACACAA
AGATATTAGTACAAAATACGTGACGTAGAAAGTAATAATTTCTTGGGTAGTTTGCAGTTTTAAAATTATG
TTTTAAAATGGACTATCATATGCTTACCGTAACTTGAAAGTATTTCGATTTCTTGGCTTTATATATCTTG
TGGAAAGGACGAAACACCGGGTCTTCGAGAAGACCTGTTTTAGAGCTAGAAATAGCAAGTTAAAATAAGG
CTAGTCCGTTATCAACTTGAAAAAGTGGCACCGAGTCGGTGCTTTTTTTAATTCTCGACCTCGAGACAAA
TGGCAGTATTCATCCACAATTTTAAAAGAAAAGGGGGGATTGGGGGGTACAGTGCAGGGGAAAGAATAGT
AGACATAATAGCAACAGACATACAAACTAAAGAATTACAAAAACAAATTACAAAAATTCAAAATTTTCGG
GTTTATTACAGGGACAGCAGAGATCCACTTTGGCCGCGGCTCGAGGCGATAAGCTTTGCAAAGATGGATA
AAGTTTTAAACAGAGAGGAATCTTTGCAGCTAATGGACCTTCTAGGTCTTGAAAGGAGTGGGAATTGGCT
CCGGTGCCCGTCAGTGGGCAGAGCGCACATCGCCCACAGTCCCCGAGAAGTTGGGGGGAGGGGTCGGCAA
TTGAACCGGTGCCTAGAGAAGGTGGCGCGGGGTAAACTGGGAAAGTGATGTCGTGTACTGGCTCCGCCTT
TTTCCCGAGGGTGGGGGAGAACCGTATATAAGTGCAGTAGTCGCCGTGAACGTTCTTTTTCGCAACGGGT
TTGCCGCCAGAACACAGGTAAGTGCCGTGTGTGGTTCCCGCGGGCCTGGCCTCTTTACGGGTTATGGCCC
TTGCGTGCCTTGAATTACTTCCACCTGGCTGCAGTACGTGATTCTTGATCCCGAGCTTCGGGTTGGAAGT
GGGTGGGAGAGTTCGAGGCCTTGCGCTTAAGGAGCCCCTTCGCCTCGTGCTTGAGTTGAGGCCTGGCCTG
GGCGCTGGGGCCGCCGCGTGCGAATCTGGTGGCACCTTCGCGCCTGTCTCGCTGCTTTCGATAAGTCTCT
AGCCATTTAAAATTTTTGATGACCTGCTGCGACGCTTTTTTTCTGGCAAGATAGTCTTGTAAATGCGGGC
CAAGATCTGCACACTGGTATTTCGGTTTTTGGGGCCGCGGGCGGCGACGGGGCCCGTGCGTCCCAGCGCA
CATGTTCGGCGAGGCGGGGCCTGCGAGCGCGGCCACCGAGAATCGGACGGGGGTAGTCTCAAGCTGGCCG
GCCTGCTCTGGTGCCTGGCCTCGCGCCGCCGTGTATCGCCCCGCCCTGGGCGGCAAGGCTGGCCCGGTCG
GCACCAGTTGCGTGAGCGGAAAGATGGCCGCTTCCCGGCCCTGCTGCAGGGAGCTCAAAATGGAGGACGC
GGCGCTCGGGAGAGCGGGCGGGTGAGTCACCCACACAAAGGAAAAGGGCCTTTCCGTCCTCAGCCGTCGC
TTCATGTGACTCCACGGAGTACCGGGCGCCGTCCAGGCACCTCGATTAGTTCTCGAGCTTTTGGAGTACG
TCGTCTTTAGGTTGGGGGGAGGGGTTTTATGCGATGGAGTTTCCCCACACTGAGTGGGTGGAGACTGAAG
TTAGGCCAGCTTGGCACTTGATGTAATTCTCCTTGGAATTTGCCCTTTTTGAGTTTGGATCTTGGTTCAT
TCTCAAGCCTCAGACAGTGGTTCAAAGTTTTTTTCTTCCATTTCAGGTGTCGTGAGGAATTCTGCAGTCG
ATCGACGGTACCGCGGGCCCGGGATCCACGGTCGCCACCATGGGGGCAGGTGCCACCGGCCGCGCCATGG
ACGGGCCGCGCCTGCTGCTGTTGCTGCTTCTGGGGGTGTCCCTTGGAGGTGCCAAGGAGGCATGCCAGCC
CGAGCTGGCCCCCGAGGACCCCGAGGACGGAGGAGGCGGGGGAGGGGACTACAAAGACGATGACGACAAG
GGAGGAGGCGGGGGAGGGAACTGGTCCCACCCCCAATTCGAGAAACCCACAGGCCTGTACACACACAGCG
GTGAGTGCTGCAAAGCCTGCAACCTGGGCGAGGGTGTGGCCCAGCCTTGTGGAGCCAACCAGACCGTGTG
TGAGCCCTGCCTGGACAGCGTGACGTTCTCCGACGTGGTGAGCGCGACCGAGCCGTGCAAGCCGTGCACC
GAGTGCGTGGGGCTCCAGAGCATGTCGGCGCCGTGCGTGGAGGCCGACGACGCCGTGTGCCGCTGCGCCT
ACGGCTACTACCAGGATGAGACGACTGGGCGCTGCGAGGCGTGCCGCGTGTGCGAGGCGGGCTCGGGCCT
CGTGTTCTCCTGCCAGGACAAGCAGAACACCGTGTGCGAGGAGTGCCCCGACGGCACGTATTCCGACGAG
GCCAACCACGTGGACCCGTGCCTGCCCTGCACCGTGTGCGAGGACACCGAGCGCCAGCTCCGCGAGTGCA
CACGCTGGGCCGACGCCGAGTGCGAGGAGATCCCTGGCCGTTGGATTACACGGTCCACACCCCCAGAGGG
CTCGGACAGCACAGCCCCCAGCACCCAGGAGCCTGAGGCACCTCCAGAACAAGACCTCATAGCCAGCACG
GTGGCAGGTGTGGTGACCACAGTGATGGGCAGCTCCCAGCCCGTGGTGACCCGAGGCACCACCGACAACC
TCATCCCTGTCTATTGCTCCATCCTGGCTGCTGTGGTTGTGGGCCTTGTGGCCTACATAGCCTTCAAGAG
GTGGAACAGGGGTATCCTCTAGAGCGGCCGCGTCGACAATCAACCTCTGGATTACAAAATTTGTGAAAGA
TTGACTGGTATTCTTAACTATGTTGCTCCTTTTACGCTATGTGGATACGCTGCTTTAATGCCTTTGTATC
ATGCTATTGCTTCCCGTATGGCTTTCATTTTCTCCTCCTTGTATAAATCCTGGTTGCTGTCTCTTTATGA
GGAGTTGTGGCCCGTTGTCAGGCAACGTGGCGTGGTGTGCACTGTGTTTGCTGACGCAACCCCCACTGGT
TGGGGCATTGCCACCACCTGTCAGCTCCTTTCCGGGACTTTCGCTTTCCCCCTCCCTATTGCCACGGCGG
AACTCATCGCCGCCTGCCTTGCCCGCTGCTGGACAGGGGCTCGGCTGTTGGGCACTGACAATTCCGTGGT
GTTGTCGGGGAAGCTGACGTCCTTTCCATGGCTGCTCGCCTGTGTTGCCACCTGGATTCTGCGCGGGACG
TCCTTCTGCTACGTCCCTTCGGCCCTCAATCCAGCGGACCTTCCTTCCCGCGGCCTGCTGCCGGCTCTGC
GGCCTCTTCCGCATCTTCGCCTTCGCCCTCAGACGAGTCGGATCTCCCTTTGGGCCGCCTCCCCGCCTGG
GTACCTTTAAGACCAATGACTTACAAGGCAGCTGTAGATCTTAGCCACTTTTTAAAAGAAAAGGGGGGAC
TGGAAGGGCTAATTCACTCCCAACGAAGATAAGATCTGCTTTTTGCTTGTACTGGGTCTCTCTGGTTAGA
CCAGATCTGAGCCTGGGAGCTCTCTGGCTAACTAGGGAACCCACTGCTTAAGCCTCAATAAAGCTTGCCT
TGAGTGCTTCAAGTAGTGTGTGCCCGTCTGTTGTGTGACTCTGGTAACTAGAGATCCCTCAGACCCTTTT
AGTCAGTGTGGAAAATCTCTAGCAGTAGTAGTTCATGTCATCTTATTATTCAGTATTTATAACTTGCAAA
GAAATGAATATCAGAGAGTGAGAGGAACTTGTTTATTGCAGCTTATAATGGTTACAAATAAAGCAATAGC
ATCACAAATTTCACAAATAAAGCATTTTTTTCACTGCATTCTAGTTGTGGTTTGTCCAAACTCATCAATG
TATCTTATCATGTCTGGCTCTAGCTATCCCGCCCCTAACTCCGCCCATCCCGCCCCTAACTCCGCCCAGT
TCCGCCCATTCTCCGCCCCATGGCTGACTAATTTTTTTTATTTATGCAGAGGCCGAGGCCGCCTCGGCCT
CTGAGCTATTCCAGAAGTAGTGAGGAGGCTTTTTTGGAGGCCTAGGGACGTACCCAATTCGCCCTATAGT
GAGTCGTATTACGCGCGCTCACTGGCCGTCGTTTTACAACGTCGTGACTGGGAAAACCCTGGCGTTACCC
AACTTAATCGCCTTGCAGCACATCCCCCTTTCGCCAGCTGGCGTAATAGCGAAGAGGCCCGCACCGATCG
CCCTTCCCAACAGTTGCGCAGCCTGAATGGCGAATGGG
[124 nt withheld, positions 4379-4502]
C
[91 nt withheld, positions 4504-4594]
A
[49 nt withheld, positions 4596-4644]
CCTTTGACGTTGGAGTCCACGTTCTTT
[37 nt withheld, positions 4672-4708]
ACCCTATCTCGGTCTATTCTTTTGATTTATAAGGGATTTTGCCGATTTCGGCCTATTGGTTAAAAAATGA
GCTGATTTAACAAAAATTTAACGCGAATTTTAACAAAATATTAACGCTTACAATTTAGGTGGCACTTTTC
GGGGAAATGTGCGCGGAACCCCTATTTGTTTATTTTTCTAAATACATTCAAATATGTATCCGCTCATGAG
ACAATAACCCTGATAAATGCTTCAATAATATTGAAAAAGGAAGAGTATGAGTATTCAACATTTCCGTGTC
GCCCTTATTCCCTTTTTTGCGGCATTTTGCCTTCCTGTTTTTGCTCACCCAGAAACGCTGGTGAAAGTAA
AAGATGCTGAAGATCAGTTGGGTGCACGAGTGGGTTACATCGAACTGGATCTCAACAGCGGTAAGATCCT
TGAGAGTTTTCGCCCCGAAGAACGTTTTCCAATGATGAGCACTTTTAAAGTTCTGCTATGTGGCGCGGTA
TTATCCCGTATTGACGCCGGGCAAGAGCAACTCGGTCGCCGCATACACTATTCTCAGAATGACTTGGTTG
AGTACTCACCAGTCACAGAAAAGCATCTTACGGATGGCATGACAGTAAGAGAATTATGCAGTGCTGCCAT
AACCATGAGTGATAACACTGCGGCCAACTTACTTCTGACAACGATCGGAGGACCGAAGGAGCTAACCGCT
TTTTTGCACAACATGGGGGATCATGTAACTCGCCTTGATCGTTGGGAACCGGAGCTGAATGAAGCCATAC
CAAACGACGAGCGTGACACCACGATGCCTGTAGCAATGGCAACAACGTTGCGCAAACTATTAACTGGCGA
ACTACTTACTCTAGCTTCCCGGCAACAATTAATAGACTGGATGGAGGCGGATAAAGTTGCAGGACCACTT
CTGCGCTCGGCCCTTCCGGCTGGCTGGTTTATTGCTGATAAATCTGGAGCCGGTGAGCGTGGGTCTCGCG
GTATCATTGCAGCACTGGGGCCAGATGGTAAGCCCTCCCGTATCGTAGTTATCTACACGACGGGGAGTCA
GGCAACTATGGATGAACGAAATAGACAGATCGCTGAGATAGGTGCCTCACTGATTAAGCATTGGTAACTG
TCAGACCAAGTTTACTCATATATACTTTAGATTGATTTAAAACTTCATTTTTAATTTAAAAGGATCTAGG
TGAAGATCCTTTTTGATAATCTCATGACCAAAATCCCTTAACGTGAGTTTTCGTTCCACTGAGCGTCAGA
CCCCGTAGAAAAGATCAAAGGATCTTCTTGAGATCCTTTTTTTCTGCGCGTAATCTGCTGCTTGCAAACA
AAAAAACCACCGCTACCAGCGGTGGTTTGTTTGCCGGATCAAGAGCTACCAACTCTTTTTCCGAAGGTAA
CTGGCTTCAGCAGAGCGCAGATACCAAATACTGTTCTTCTAGTGTAGCCGTAGTTAGGCCACCACTTCAA
GAACTCTGTAGCACCGCCTACATACCTCGCTCTGCTAATCCTGTTACCAGTGGCTGCTGCCAGTGGCGAT
AAGTCGTGTCTTACCGGGTTGGACTCAAGACGATAGTTACCGGATAAGGCGCAGCGGTCGGGCTGAACGG
GGGGTTCGTGCACACAGCCCAGCTTGGAGCGAACGACCTACACCGAACTGAGATACCTACAGCGTGAGCT
ATGAGAAAGCGCCACGCTTCCCGAAGGGAGAAAGGCGGACAGGTATCCGGTAAGCGGCAGGGTCGGAACA
GGAGAGCGCACGAGGGAGCTTCCAGGGGGAAACGCCTGGTATCTTTATAGTCCTGTCGGGTTTCGCCACC
TCTGACTTGAGCGTCGATTTTTGTGATGCTCGTCAGGGGGGCGGAGCCTATGGAAAAACGCCAGCAACGC
GGCCTTTTTACGGTTCCTGGCCTTTTGCTGGCCTTTTGCTCACATGTTCTTTCCTGCGTTATCCCCTGAT
TCTGTGGATAACCGTATTACCGCCTTTGAGTGAGCTGATACCGCTCGCCGCAGCCGAACGACCGAGCGCA
GCGAGTCAGTGAGCGAGGAAGCGGAAGAGCGCCCAATACGCAAACCGCCTCTCCCCGCGCGTTGGCCGAT
TCATTAATGCAGCTGGCACGACAGGTTTCCCGACTGGAAAGCGGGCAGTGAGCGCAACGCAATTAATGTG
AGTTAGCTCACTCATTAGGCACCCCAGGCTTTACACTTTATGCTTCCGGCTCGTATGTTGTGTGGAATTG
TGAGCGGATAACAATTTCACACAGGAAACAGCTATGACCATGATTACGCCAAGCGCGCAATTAACCCTCA
CTAAAGGGAACAAAAGCTGGAGCTGCAAGCTTAATGTAGTCTTATGCAATACTCTTGTAGTCTTGCAACA
TGGTAACGATGAGTTAGCAACATGCCTTACAAGGAGAGAAAAAGCACCGTGCATGGCGATTGGTGGAAGT
AAGGTGGTACGATCGTGCCTTATTAGGAAGGCAACAGACGGGTCTGACATGGATTGGACGAACCACTGAA
TTGCCGCATTGCAGAGATATTGTATTTAAGTGCCTAGCTCGATACATAAACGGGTCTCTCTGGTTAGACC
AGATCTGAGCCTGGGAGCTCTCTGGCTAACTAGGGAACCCACTGCTTAAGCCTCAATAAAGCTTGCCTTG
AGTGCTTCAAGTAGTGTGTGCCCGTCTGTTGTGTGACTCTGGTAACTAGAGATCCCTCAGACCCTTTTAG
TCAGTGTGGAAAATCTCTAGCAGTGGCGCCCGAACAGGGACTTGAAAGCGAAAGGGAAACCAGAGGAGCT
CTCTCGACGCAGGACTCGGCTTGCTGAAGCGCGCACGGCAAGAGGCGAGGGGCGGCGACTGGTGAGTACG
CCAAAAATTTTGACTAGCGGAGGCTAGAAGGAGAGAGATGGGTGCGAGAGCGTCAGTATTAAGCGGGGGA
GAATTAGATCGCGATGGGAAAAAATTCGGTTAAGGCCAGGGGGAAAGAAAAAATATAAATTAAAACATAT
AGTATGGGCAAGCAGGGAGCTAGAACGATTCGCAGTTAATCCTGGCCTGTTAGAAACATCAGAAGGCTGT
AGACAAATACTGGGACAGCTACAACCATCCCTTCAGACAGGATCAGAAGAACTTAGATCATTATATAATA
CAGTAGCAACCCTCTATTGTGTGCATCAAAGGATAGAGATAAAAGACACCAAGGAAGCTTTAGACAAGAT
AGAGGAAGAGCAAAACAAAAGTAAGACCACCGCACAGCAAGCGGCCGCTGATCTTCAGACCTGGAGGAGG
AGATATGAGGGACAATTGGAGAAGTGAATTATATAAATATAAAGTAGTAAAAATTGAACCATTAGGAGTA
GCACCCACCAAGGCAAAGAGAAGAGTGGTGCAGAGAGAAAAAAGAGCAGTGGGAATAGGAGCTTTGTTCC
TTGGGTTCTTGGGAGCAGCAGGAAGCACTATGGGCGCAGCGTCAATGACGCTGACGGTACAGGCCAGACA
ATTATTGTCTGGTATAGTGCAGCAGCAGAACAATTTGCTGAGGGCTATTGAGGCGCAACAGCATCTGTTG
CAACTCACAGTCTGGGGCATCAAGCAGCTCCAGGCAAGAATCCTGGCTGTGGAAAGATACCTAAAGGATC
AACAGCTCCTGGGGATTTGGGGTTGCTCTGGAAAACTCATTTGCACCACTGCTGTGCCTTGGAATGCTAG
TTGGAGTAATAAATCTCTGGAACAGATTTGGAATCACACGACCTGGATGGAGTGGGACAGAGAAATTAAC
AATTACACAAGCTTAATACACTCCTTAATTGAAGAATCGCAAAACCAGCAAGAAAAGAATGAACAAGAAT
TATTGGAATTAGATAAATGGGCAAGTTTGTGGAATTGGTTTAACATAACAAATTGGCTGTGGTATATAAA
ATTATTCATAATGATAGTAGGAGGCTTGGTAGGTTTAAGAATAGTTTTTGCTGTACTTTCTATAGTGAAT
AGAGTTAGGCAGGGATATTCACCATTATCGTTTCAGACCCACCTCCCAACCCCGAGGGGACCCGACAGGC
CCGAAGGAATAGAAGAAGAAGGTGGAGAGAGAGACAGAGACAGATCCATTCGATTAGTGAACGGATC
