>Addgene plasmid #158293 | pLKO_HSV.FLAG.NWS_NGFR | depositor partial sequence | sequence record 305455 | Tagged NGFR
ATGGGGGCAGGTGCCACCGGCCGCGCCATGGACGGGCCGCGCCTGCTGCTGTTGCTGCTTCTGGGGGTGT
CCCTTGGAGGTGCCAAGGAGGCATGCCAGCCCGAGCTGGCCCCCGAGGACCCCGAGGACGGAGGAGGCGG
GGGAGGGGACTACAAAGACGATGACGACAAGGGAGGAGGCGGGGGAGGGAACTGGTCCCACCCCCAATTC
GAGAAACCCACAGGCCTGTACACACACAGCGGTGAGTGCTGCAAAGCCTGCAACCTGGGCGAGGGTGTGG
CCCAGCCTTGTGGAGCCAACCAGACCGTGTGTGAGCCCTGCCTGGACAGCGTGACGTTCTCCGACGTGGT
GAGCGCGACCGAGCCGTGCAAGCCGTGCACCGAGTGCGTGGGGCTCCAGAGCATGTCGGCGCCGTGCGTG
GAGGCCGACGACGCCGTGTGCCGCTGCGCCTACGGCTACTACCAGGATGAGACGACTGGGCGCTGCGAGG
CGTGCCGCGTGTGCGAGGCGGGCTCGGGCCTCGTGTTCTCCTGCCAGGACAAGCAGAACACCGTGTGCGA
GGAGTGCCCCGACGGCACGTATTCCGACGAGGCCAACCACGTGGACCCGTGCCTGCCCTGCACCGTGTGC
GAGGACACCGAGCGCCAGCTCCGCGAGTGCACACGCTGGGCCGACGCCGAGTGCGAGGAGATCCCTGGCC
GTTGGATTACACGGTCCACACCCCCAGAGGGCTCGGACAGCACAGCCCCCAGCACCCAGGAGCCTGAGGC
ACCTCCAGAACAAGACCTCATAGCCAGCACGGTGGCAGGTGTGGTGACCACAGTGATGGGCAGCTCCCAG
CCCGTGGTGACCCGAGGCACCACCGACAACCTCATCCCTGTCTATTGCTCCATCCTGGCTGCTGTGGTTG
TGGGCCTTGTGGCCTACATAGCCTTCAAGAGGTGGAACAGGGGTATCCTCTAG
